>Addgene plasmid #212976 | pT7CFE1_EVA71_VP12A_C110A | addgene full sequence | sequence record 420360 | Addgene NGS Result
TTGAGATCCTTTTTTTCTGCGCGTAATCTGCTGCTTGCAAACAAAAAAACCACCGCTACCAGCGGTGGTT
TGTTTGCCGGATCAAGAGCTACCAACTCTTTTTCCGAAGGTAACTGGCTTCAGCAGAGCGCAGATACCAA
ATACTGTTCTTCTAGTGTAGCCGTAGTTAGGCCACCACTTCAAGAACTCTGTAGCACCGCCTACATACCT
CGCTCTGCTAATCCTGTTACCAGTGGCTGCTGCCAGTGGCGATAAGTCGTGTCTTACCGGGTTGGACTCA
AGACGATAGTTACCGGATAAGGCGCAGCGGTCGGGCTGAACGGGGGGTTCGTGCACACAGCCCAGCTTGG
AGCGAACGACCTACACCGAACTGAGATACCTACAGCGTGAGCTATGAGAAAGCGCCACGCTTCCCGAAGG
GAGAAAGGCGGACAGGTATCCGGTAAGCGGCAGGGTCGGAACAGGAGAGCGCACGAGGGAGCTTCCAGGG
GGAAACGCCTGGTATCTTTATAGTCCTGTCGGGTTTCGCCACCTCTGACTTGAGCGTCGATTTTTGTGAT
GCTCGTCAGGGGGGCGGAGCCTATGGAAAAACGCCAGCAACGCGGCCTTTTTACGGTTCCTGGCCTTTTG
CTGGCCTTTTGCTCACATGTTCTTTCCTGCGTTATCCCCTGATTCTGTGGATAACCGTATTACCGCCTTT
GAGTGAGCTGATACCGCTCGCCGCAGCCGAACGACCGAGCGCAGCGAGTCAGTGAGCGAGGAAGCCCGGA
TATAGTTCCTCCTTTCAGCAAAAAACCCCTCAAGACCCGTTTAGAGGCCCCAAGGGGTTATGCTAGTTAT
TGCTCAGCGGACTAGTGTTTAAACTTTTTTTTTTTTTTTTTTTTTTTTTTTTTCAGTCAGATCTCAGTGG
TGGTGGTGGTGGTGCTCGAGCTTCTCCATGGCTTCATCATCCAACCACAGAAGATCCCTCACATCGGCGA
ACCCCACCAGGCCGTTTCCCCCGGTGGAAACTATCCCTACGACGCCATGTTGGCATCTAAGAATGCCACC
GGCATCCCCTGGTTCCGAATGACCCACTGCAAGCATGAGATGTGACTGGTATCTAGCTGGATAATACTCG
CTGGCCTCCACGAAGATCAAACTGGGTTTCGAGAAACTGACCGGATAGTGTTTTCTCATTGAGTTACAAT
AATACACTCCTGTCTGGCAATTGCAACGAGCAATCGTGTCACAACCTTGAGCAGTGGTAGATGATACGAG
CAAGTCGCGGGAGCTGTCTTCCCAAACAAGGTTTGCCCAGTCATTATGAGTAGCAAGATGGCGGTTAACC
ACTCTAAAGTTGCCCACGTAGATAGCTCCGGACTGCTGTCCAAATTTCCCGAGGGTGGTGATTGCTGTGC
GACTGGCACCAGTTGGTTTAATAAAATTACCAGCATAATTTGGGTTGGCTTTGAATAGATAGTTCTGGTT
ACGCATTGGGCGAGGTATCCACGCCCTGACGTGCTTCATCCTCATGTAAATCCTGATCACCAATGGGTAC
TTGGACTTCGAGGTGCCTACAGTCCGCACTGAGAACGTACCCATCATGTTGTTTGGGCATGCCCCGTATT
CAAGGTCTTTCTCCTGTTTGTGTTCACCGAATGTGGGATACCCGTCATAAAACCATTGATAGGCGCTCGC
AGGTGACATGAATGGAACAGAAACCTGTGCTGGGGGGTCTGACAGCTTCACAAAAACTGAGGGATTAGTG
GCAGTTTGCCATGCGAGAGATTCTCTGGAGTCTGGCTTGGGGGCTCCGGGTGGTACAAACATGTATTGGA
GCAATTGCGGGACAACTTGCCCGGTAGGGGTGCATGCAACAAAGGTGAACTCTGCGTCAAAACGCATGTA
GGTGAACAGCTCCACCTTTCTACGCATTTGCGCGTAACCTGTTATGTCTATGTCCCAGTTTGCGTACCCA
TTCGGGTTGGTTGTGCCTTCAAGAGGGAGGTCTATCTCTCCAACTAATCCTGCTCTGCTGAAGAAGCTAT
CAAGAGTGGTCTCAGCTGTACTATGTGAATTAAGAACACACCGTGTCTCAATCATACTCTCATCACTAGC
ATTTGATGATGCTCCAATTTCAGCGGCTTGGAGTGCTGGAACTTTACCAGTATCTAATCGGTGGCTGCTT
ACCTGTGTGTCTTGGCCGGTAGGTGCCGGTAGAGCTCGGGTGAGGGCTCTGCTCACACTGTCCCCTATAG
AACTCTCAATCACATCTGCCACCCTATCTCCGGATCCCATATGGGTGGTGGCCAGGGCGTAGTCGGGCAC
GTCGTAGGGGTAGGCCATATTATCATCGTGTTTTTCAAAGGAAAACCACGTCCCCGTGGTTCGGGGGGCC
TAGACGTTTTTTAACCTCGACTAAACACATGTAAAGCATGTGCACCGAGGCCCCAGATCAGATCCCATAC
AATGGGGTACCTTCTGGGCATCCTTCAGCCCCTTGTTGAATACGCTTGAGGTGAGCCATTTGACTCTTTC
CACAACTATCCAACTCACAACGTGGCACTGGGGTTGTGCCGCCTTTGCAGGTGTATCTTATACACGTGGC
TTTTGGCCGCAGAGGCACCTGTCGCCAGGTGGGGGGTTCCGCTGCCTGCAAAGGGTCGCTACAGACGTTG
TTTGTCTTCAAGAAGCTTCCAGAGGAACTGCTTCCTTCACGACATTCAACAGACCTTGCATTCCTTTGGC
GAGAGGGGAAAGACCCCTAGGAATGCTCGTCAAGAAGACAGGGCCAGGTTTCCGGGCCCTCACATTGCCA
AAAGACGGCAATATGGTGGAAAATAACCGGAATTAATTCGCCCTATAGTGAGTCGTATTACAATTCACTG
GCCGTCGTTTTACAACGTCGTGACTGGGAAAACCCTGGCGTTACCCAACTTAATCGCCTTGCAGCACATC
CCCCTTTCGCCAGCTGGCGTAATAGCGAAGAGGCCCGCACCGATCGCCCTTCCCAACAGTTGCGCAGCCT
GAATGGCGAATGG
[124 nt withheld, positions 3024-3147]
C
[91 nt withheld, positions 3149-3239]
A
[49 nt withheld, positions 3241-3289]
CCTTTGACGTTGGAGTCCACGTTCTTT
[37 nt withheld, positions 3317-3353]
ACCCTATCTCGGTCTATTCTTTTGATTTATAAGGGATTTTGCCGATTTCGGCCTATTGGTTAAAAAATGA
GCTGATTTAACAAAAATTTAACGCGAATTTTAACAAAATATTAACGCTTACAATTTCCTGATGCGGTATT
TTCTCCTTACGCATCTGTGCGGTATTTCACACCGCATATATGGTGCACTCTCAGTACAATCTGCTCTGAT
GCCGCATAGTTAAGCCAGCCCCGACACCCGCCAACACCCGCTGACGCGCCCTGACGGGCTTGTCTGCTCC
CGGCATCCGCTTACAGACAAGCTGTGACCGTCTCCGGGAGCTGCATGTGTCAGAGGTTTTCACCGTCATC
ACCGAAACGCGCGAGACGAAAGGGCCTCGTGATACGCCTATTTTTATAGGTTAATGTCATGATAATAATG
GTTTCTTAGACGTCAGGTGGCACTTTTCGGGGAAATGTGCGCGGAACCCCTATTTGTTTATTTTTCTAAA
TACATTCAAATATGTATCCGCTCATGAGACAATAACCCTGATAAATGCTTCAATAATATTGAAAAAGGAA
GAGTATGAGTATTCAACATTTCCGTGTCGCCCTTATTCCCTTTTTTGCGGCATTTTGCCTTCCTGTTTTT
GCTCACCCAGAAACGCTGGTGAAAGTAAAAGATGCTGAAGATCAGTTGGGTGCACGAGTGGGTTACATCG
AACTGGATCTCAACAGCGGTAAGATCCTTGAGAGTTTTCGCCCCGAAGAACGTTTTCCAATGATGAGCAC
TTTTAAAGTTCTGCTATGTGGCGCGGTATTATCCCGTATTGACGCCGGGCAAGAGCAACTCGGTCGCCGC
ATACACTATTCTCAGAATGACTTGGTTGAGTACTCACCAGTCACAGAAAAGCATCTTACGGATGGCATGA
CAGTAAGAGAATTATGCAGTGCTGCCATAACCATGAGTGATAACACTGCGGCCAACTTACTTCTGACAAC
GATCGGAGGACCGAAGGAGCTAACCGCTTTTTTGCACAACATGGGGGATCATGTAACTCGCCTTGATCGT
TGGGAACCGGAGCTGAATGAAGCCATACCAAACGACGAGCGTGACACCACGATGCCTGTAGCAATGGCAA
CAACGTTGCGCAAACTATTAACTGGCGAACTACTTACTCTAGCTTCCCGGCAACAATTAATAGACTGGAT
GGAGGCGGATAAAGTTGCAGGACCACTTCTGCGCTCGGCCCTTCCGGCTGGCTGGTTTATTGCTGATAAA
TCTGGAGCCGGTGAGCGTGGGTCTCGCGGTATCATTGCAGCACTGGGGCCAGATGGTAAGCCCTCCCGTA
TCGTAGTTATCTACACGACGGGGAGTCAGGCAACTATGGATGAACGAAATAGACAGATCGCTGAGATAGG
TGCCTCACTGATTAAGCATTGGTAACTGTCAGACCAAGTTTACTCATATATACTTTAGATTGATTTAAAA
CTTCATTTTTAATTTAAAAGGATCTAGGTGAAGATCCTTTTTGATAATCTCATGACCAAAATCCCTTAAC
GTGAGTTTTCGTTCCACTGAGCGTCAGACCCCGTAGAAAAGATCAAAGGATCTTC
Features (pLannotate 1.2.2; 12 found; start..end, strand, type, name):
      1..589     +  rep_origin     ori: high-copy-number ColE1/pMB1/pBR322/pUC origin of replication
    789..836     -  terminator     T7 terminator: transcription terminator for bacteriophage T7 RNA polymerase
    907..924     -  CDS            9xHis (fragment): 9xHis affinity tag
    931..2271    -  CDS            POLG_HE71 (fragment): Experimental evidence at protein level: Swiss-Prot protein existence level 1. [RNA-directed RNA polymerase]: Replicates the viral genomic RNA on the surface of intracellular membranes. May form linear arrays of subunits that propagate along a strong head-to-tail interaction called interface-I. Covalently attaches UMP to a tyrosine of VPg, which is used to prime RNA synthesis. The positive stranded RNA genome is first replicated at virus induced membranous vesicles, creating a dsRNA genomic replication form. This dsRNA is then used as template to synthesize positive stranded RNA genomes. ss(+)R
   2330..2791    -  misc_feature   IRES: internal ribosome entry site (IRES) of the encephalomyocarditis virus (EMCV)
   2842..2860    -  promoter       T7 promoter: promoter for bacteriophage T7 RNA polymerase
   2863..3020    +  CDS            lacZα (fragment): LacZα fragment of β-galactosidase; lacZ fragment
   3024..3452    +  rep_origin     f1 ori (sequence partly withheld): f1 bacteriophage origin of replication; arrow indicates direction of (+) strand synthesis
   3480..3581    -  misc_feature   bom (fragment): basis of mobility region from pBR322
   3683..3718    -  CDS            rop (fragment): Rop protein, which maintains plasmids at low copy number; rop
   3813..3917    +  promoter       AmpR promoter: bla
   3918..4778    +  CDS            AmpR: β-lactamase; bla; confers resistance to ampicillin, carbenicillin, and related antibiotics
