[The description below was written by a language model from this plasmid's Addgene catalogue record and pLannotate feature annotations shown in this document.]
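Description:
pT7CFE1_EVA71_VP12A_C110A is a roughly 4.9 kb plasmid built on the pT7CFE1 backbone, a vector designed for cell-free protein synthesis in mammalian coupled transcription/translation extracts rather than for expression in living cells. It is propagated in E. coli through a high-copy ColE1/pUC-type origin and selected with ampicillin via the β-lactamase gene under its own promoter. An f1 phage origin is also present, along with remnants of lacZα, bom and rop that appear only as fragments left over from the backbone's lineage.

The expression unit runs from a T7 promoter through the encephalomyocarditis virus IRES, then the insert, and ends at a T7 terminator. T7 RNA polymerase produces an uncapped transcript, and the EMCV IRES recruits ribosomes in the extract without a 5′ cap, which is what makes this arrangement efficient in mammalian lysates. The insert, about 1.35 kb and cloned between BamHI and XhoI, is the VP1-2A segment of the enterovirus A71 strain 4643 polyprotein; the feature table recognises it as a fragment of the EV-A71 polyprotein, though the automated annotation text it carries describes the polymerase, which is not the region recorded as cloned here. Cysteine 110 of the 2A protease is changed to alanine, described in the record as an active-site mutation, so the VP1-2A precursor would be expected to remain uncleaved at the junction that 2A normally processes. The catalogue lists an N-terminal HA tag from the backbone, and the annotation detects a histidine tag fragment immediately downstream of the insert. The construct suits in vitro production of a catalytically inactive precursor, for example as a control or substrate in polyprotein processing studies, although the record does not state a specific application.
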