Addgene plasmid #212976: pT7CFE1_EVA71_VP12A_C110A
Purpose: Encodes EV-A71 4643 VP12A with active site mutation optimized for expression in mammalian transcription/translation extracts
Depositing lab: Karla Kirkegaard. Depositing organization: Stanford University.
Backbone
  Vector backbone: pT7CFE1
  Backbone manufacturer: Thermo Scientific
  Backbone size w/o insert (bp): 3500
  Total vector size (bp): 4949
  Vector type: Mammalian Cell Free Protein Expression
Growth in bacteria
  Bacterial resistance: Ampicillin, 100 μg/mL
  Growth temperature: 37°C
  Growth strain: DH5alpha
  Copy number: High Copy
Gene/Insert
  Gene/Insert name: Enterovirus A71 4643 VP12A C110A
  Species: EV-A71 4643
  Insert size (bp): 1347
  Mutation: changed cysteine 110 from 2A to alanine
  GenBank ID: MW298156.1
  Promoter: T7
  Tag / fusion protein: HA tag (N terminal on backbone)
  Cloning method: Restriction Enzyme; 5′ cloning site BamHI (not destroyed); 3′ cloning site XhoI (not destroyed)
  Sequencing primers: 5′ CACGATGATAATATGGCCTACCCCTACGACG; 3′ CAGTCAGATCTCAGTGGTGGTGGTGG
Terms and licenses: Academic/Nonprofit Terms; Industry Terms: Not Available to Industry
How to cite: pT7CFE1_EVA71_VP12A_C110A was a gift from Karla Kirkegaard (Addgene plasmid # 212976 ; http://n2t.net/addgene:212976 ; RRID:Addgene_212976)
